>Addgene plasmid #98846 | pLK89 - Edit-directing plasmid cloning insert | addgene full sequence | sequence record 189230 | Addgene NGS Result
GACGAAAGGGCCTCGTGATACGCCTATTTTTATAGGTTAATGTCATGATAATAATGGTTTCTTAGTATGA
TCCAATATCAAAGGAAATGATAGCATTGAAGGATGAGACTAATCCAATTGAGGAGTGGCAGCATATAGAA
CAGCTAAAGGGTAGTGCTGAAGGAAGCATACGATACCCCGCATGGAATGGGATAATATCACAGGAGGTAC
TAGACTACCTTTCATCCTACATAAATAGACGCATATAAGTACGCATTTAAGCATAAACACGCACTATGCC
GTTCTTCTCATGTATATATATATACAGGCAACACGCAGATATAGGTGCGACGTGAACAGTGAGCTGTATG
TGCGCAGCTCGCGTTGCATTTTCGGAAGCGCTCGTTTTCGGAAACGCTTTGAAGTTCCTATTCCGAAGTT
CCTATTCTCTAGAAAGTATAGGAACTTCAGAGCGCTTTTGAAAACCAAAAGCGCTCTGAAGACGCACTTT
CAAAAAACCAAAAACGCACCGGACTGTAACGAGCTACTAAAATATTGCGAATACCGCTTCCACAAACATT
GCTCAAAAGTATCTCTTTGCTATATATCTCTGTGCTATATCCCTATATAACCTACCCATCCACCTTTCGC
TCCTTGAACTTGCATCTAAACTCGACCTCTACATTTTTTATGTTTATCTCTAGTATTACTCTTTAGACAA
AAAAATTGTAGTAAGAACTATTCATAGAGTGAATCGAAAACAATACGAAAATGTAAACATTTCCTATACG
TAGTATATAGAGACAAAATAGAAGAAACCGTTCATAATTTTCTGACCAATGAAGAATCATCAACGCTATC
ACTTTCTGTTCACAAAGTATGCGCAATCCACATCGGTATAGAATATAATCGGGGATGCCTTTATCTTGAA
AAAATGCACCCGCAGCTTCGCTAGTAATCAGTAAACGCGGGAAGTGGAGTCAGGCTTTTTTTATGGAAGA
GAAAATAGACACCAAAGTAGCCTTCTTCTAACCTTAACGGACCTACAGTGCAAAAAGTTATCAAGAGACT
GCATTATAGAGCGCACAAAGGAGAAAAAAAGTAATCTAAGATGCTTTGTTAGAAAAATAGCGCTCTCGGG
ATGCATTTTTGTAGAACAAAAAAGAAGTATAGATTCTTTGTTGGTAAAATAGCGCTCTCGCGTTGCATTT
CTGTTCTGTAAAAATGCAGCTCAGATTCTTTGTTTGAAAAATTAGCGCTCTCGCGTTGCATTTTTGTTTT
ACAAAAATGAAGCACAGATTCTTCGTTGGTAAAATAGCGCTTTCGCGTTGCATTTCTGTTCTGTAAAAAT
GCAGCTCAGATTCTTTGTTTGAAAAATTAGCGCTCTCGCGTTGCATTTTTGTTCTACAAAATGAAGCACA
GATGCTTCGTTCAGGTGGCACTTTTCGGGGAAATGTGCGCGGAACCCCTATTTGTTTATTTTTCTAAATA
CATTCAAATATGTATCCGCTCATGAGACAATAACCCTGATAAATGCTTCAATAATATTGAAAAAGGAAGA
GTATGAGTATTCAACATTTCCGTGTCGCCCTTATTCCCTTTTTTGCGGCATTTTGCCTTCCTGTTTTTGC
TCACCCAGAAACGCTGGTGAAAGTAAAAGATGCTGAAGATCAGTTGGGTGCACGAGTGGGTTACATCGAA
CTGGATCTCAACAGCGGTAAGATCCTTGAGAGTTTTCGCCCCGAAGAACGTTTTCCAATGATGAGCACTT
TTAAAGTTCTGCTATGTGGCGCGGTATTATCCCGTATTGACGCCGGGCAAGAGCAACTCGGTCGCCGCAT
ACACTATTCTCAGAATGACTTGGTTGAGTACTCACCAGTCACAGAAAAGCATCTTACGGATGGCATGACA
GTAAGAGAATTATGCAGTGCTGCCATAACCATGAGTGATAACACTGCGGCCAACTTACTTCTGACAACGA
TCGGAGGACCGAAGGAGCTAACCGCTTTTTTGCACAACATGGGGGATCATGTAACTCGCCTTGATCGTTG
GGAACCGGAGCTGAATGAAGCCATACCAAACGACGAGCGTGACACCACGATGCCTGTAGCAATGGCAACA
ACGTTGCGCAAACTATTAACTGGCGAACTACTTACTCTAGCTTCCCGGCAACAATTAATAGACTGGATGG
AGGCGGATAAAGTTGCAGGACCACTTCTGCGCTCGGCCCTTCCGGCTGGCTGGTTTATTGCTGATAAATC
TGGAGCCGGTGAGCGTGGGTCTCGCGGTATCATTGCAGCACTGGGGCCAGATGGTAAGCCCTCCCGTATC
GTAGTTATCTACACGACGGGGAGTCAGGCAACTATGGATGAACGAAATAGACAGATCGCTGAGATAGGTG
CCTCACTGATTAAGCATTGGTAACTGTCAGACCAAGTTTACTCATATATACTTTAGATTGATTTAAAACT
TCATTTTTAATTTAAAAGGATCTAGGTGAAGATCCTTTTTGATAATCTCATGACCAAAATCCCTTAACGT
GAGTTTTCGTTCCACTGAGCGTCAGACCCCGTAGAAAAGATCAAAGGATCTTCTTGAGATCCTTTTTTTC
TGCGCGTAATCTGCTGCTTGCAAACAAAAAAACCACCGCTACCAGCGGTGGTTTGTTTGCCGGATCAAGA
GCTACCAACTCTTTTTCCGAAGGTAACTGGCTTCAGCAGAGCGCAGATACCAAATACTGTTCTTCTAGTG
TAGCCGTAGTTAGGCCACCACTTCAAGAACTCTGTAGCACCGCCTACATACCTCGCTCTGCTAATCCTGT
TACCAGTGGCTGCTGCCAGTGGCGATAAGTCGTGTCTTACCGGGTTGGACTCAAGACGATAGTTACCGGA
TAAGGCGCAGCGGTCGGGCTGAACGGGGGGTTCGTGCACACAGCCCAGCTTGGAGCGAACGACCTACACC
GAACTGAGATACCTACAGCGTGAGCTATGAGAAAGCGCCACGCTTCCCGAAGGGAGAAAGGCGGACAGGT
ATCCGGTAAGCGGCAGGGTCGGAACAGGAGAGCGCACGAGGGAGCTTCCAGGGGGAAACGCCTGGTATCT
TTATAGTCCTGTCGGGTTTCGCCACCTCTGACTTGAGCGTCGATTTTTGTGATGCTCGTCAGGGGGGCGG
AGCCTATGGAAAAACGCCAGCAACGCGGCCTTTTTACGGTTCCTGGCCTTTTGCTGGCCTTTTGCTCACA
TGTTCTTTCCTGCGTTATCCCCTGATTCTGTGGATAACCGTATTACCGCCTTTGAGTGAGCTGATACCGC
TCGCCGCAGCCGAACGACCGAGCGCAGCGAGTCAGTGAGCGAGGAAGCGGAAGAGCGCCCAATACGCAAA
CCGCCTCTCCCCGCGCGTTGGCCGATTCATTAATGCAGCTGGCACGACAGGTTTCCCGACTGGAAAGCGG
GCAGTGAGCGCAACGCAATTAATGTGAGTTAGCTCACTCATTAGGCACCCCAGGCTTTACACTTTATGCT
TCCGGCTCGTATGTTGTGTGGAATTGTGAGCGGATAACAATTTCACACAGGAAACAGCTATGACCATGAT
TACGCCAAGCGCGCAATTAACCCTCACTAAAGGGAACAAAAGCTGGAGCTTCTTTGAAAAGATAATGTAT
GATTATGCTTTCACTCATATTTATACAGAAACTTGATGTTTTCTTTCGAGTATATACAAGGTGATTACAT
GTACGTTTGAAGTACAACTCTAGATTTTGTAGTGCCCTCTTGGGCTAGCGGTAAAGGTGCGCATTTTTTC
ACACCCTACAATGTTCTGTTCAAAAGATTTTGGTCAAACGCTGTAGAAGTGAAAGTTGGTGCGCATGTTT
CGGCGTTCGAAACTTCTCCGCAGTGAAAGATAAATGAGCTCGATACGTTCTCTATGGAGGAGTTTTAGAG
CATGCAAATGCAAGTTAAAATAAGGCTAGTCCGTTATCAACTTGAAAAAGTGGCACCGAGTCGGTGGTGC
TTTTTTTGTTTTTTATGTCTTCGAGTCATGTAATTAGTTATGTCACGCTTACGTTCACGCCCTCCCCCCA
CATCCGCTCTAACCGAAAAGGAAGGAGTTAGACAACCTGAAGTCTAGGTCCCTATTTATTTTTTTATAGT
TATGTTAGTATTAAGAACGTTATTTATATTTCAAATTTTTCTTTTTTTTCTGTACAGACGCATGTACGCA
TGTAACATTATACTGAAAACCTTGCTTGAGAAGGTTTTGGGACGCTCGAAGGCTTTAATTTGCGGCCAAT
TGCCAGCTGGGGCGCCCTCTGGTAAGGTTGGGAAGCCCTGCAAAGTAAACTGGATGGCTTTCTCGCCGCC
AAGGATCTGATGGCGCAGGGGATCAAGCTCTGATCAAGAGACAGGATGAGGATCGTTTCGCATGATTGAA
CAAGATGGATTGCACGCAGGTTCTCCGGCCGCTTGGGTGGAGAGGCTATTCGGCTATGACTGGGCACAAC
AGACAATCGGCTGCTCTGATGCCGCCGTGTTCCGGCTGTCAGCGCAGGGGCGCCCGGTTCTTTTTGTCAA
GACCGACCTGTCCGGTGCCCTGAATGAACTGCAAGACGAGGCAGCGCGGCTATCGTGGCTGGCCACGACG
GGCGTTCCTTGCGCAGCTGTGCTCGACGTTGTCACTGAAGCGGGAAGGGACTGGCTGCTATTGGGCGAAG
TGCCGGGGCAGGATCTCCTGTCATCTCACCTTGCTCCTGCCGAGAAAGTATCCATCATGGCTGATGCAAT
GCGGCGGCTGCATACGCTTGATCCGGCTACCTGCCCATTCGACCACCAAGCGAAACATCGCATCGAGCGA
GCACGTACTCGGATGGAAGCCGGTCTTGTCGATCAGGATGATCTGGACGAAGAGCATCAGGGGCTCGCGC
CAGCCGAACTGTTCGCCAGGCTCAAGGCGTCTATGCCCGACGGCGAGGATCTCGTCGTGACCCATGGCGA
TGCCTGCTTGCCGAATATCATGGTGGAAAATGGCCGCTTTTCTGGATTCATCGACTGTGGCCGGCTGGGT
GTGGCGGACCGCTATCAGGACATAGCGTTGGCTACCCGTGATATTGCTGAAGAGCTTGGCGGCGAATGGG
CTGACCGCTTCCTCGTGCTTTACGGTATCGCCGCTCCCGATTCGCAGCGCATCGCCTTCTATCGCCTTCT
TGACGAGTTCTTCTGAATTATTAACGCTTACAATTTCCTGATGCGGTATTTTCTCCTTACGCATCTGTGC
GGTATTTCACACCGCATACGTCAGATGTGTATAAGAGACAGGGTACCCAATTCGCCCTATAGTGAGTCGT
ATTACGCGCGCTCACTGGCCGTCGTTTTACAACGTCGTGACTGGGAAAACCCTGGCGTTACCCAACTTAA
TCGCCTTGCAGCACATCCCCCTTTCGCCAGCTGGCGTAATAGCGAAGAGGCCCGCACCGATCGCCCTTCC
CAACAGTTGCGCAGCCTGAATGGCGAATGG
[124 nt withheld, positions 5491-5614]
C
[91 nt withheld, positions 5616-5706]
A
[49 nt withheld, positions 5708-5756]
CCTTTGACGTTGGAGTCCACGTTCTTT
[37 nt withheld, positions 5784-5820]
ACCCTATCTCGGTCTATTCTTTTGATTTATAAGGGATTTTGCCGATTTCGGCCTATTGGTTAAAAAATGA
GCTGATTTAACAAAAATTTAACGCGAATTTTAACAAAATATTAACGCTTACAATTTCCTGATGCGGTATT
TTCTCCTTACGCATCTGTGCGGTATTTCACACCGCATAGGGTAATAACTGATATAATTAAATTGAAGCTC
TAATTTGTGAGTTTAGTATACATGCATTTACTTATAATACAGTTTTTTAGTTTTGCTGGCCGCATCTTCT
CAAATATGCTTCCCAGCCTGCTTTTCTGTAACGTTCACCCTCTACCTTAGCATCCCTTCCCTTTGCAAAT
AGTCCTCTTCCAACAATAATAATGTCAGATCCTGTAGAGACCACATCATCCACGGTTCTATACTGTTGAC
CCAATGCGTCTCCCTTGTCATCTAAACCCACACCGGGTGTCATAATCAACCAATCGTAACCTTCATCTCT
TCCACCCATGTCTCTTTGAGCAATAAAGCCGATAACAAAATCTTTGTCGCTCTTCGCAATGTCAACAGTA
CCCTTAGTATATTCTCCAGTAGATAGGGAGCCCTTGCATGACAATTCTGCTAACATCAAAAGGCCTCTAG
GTTCCTTTGTTACTTCTTCTGCCGCCTGCTTCAAACCGCTAACAATACCTGGGCCCACCACACCGTGTGC
ATTCGTAATGTCTGCCCATTCTGCTATTCTGTATACACCCGCAGAGTACTGCAATTTGACTGTATTACCA
ATGTCAGCAAATTTTCTGTCTTCGAAGAGTAAAAAATTGTACTTGGCGGATAATGCCTTTAGCGGCTTAA
CTGTGCCCTCCATGGAAAAATCAGTCAAGATATCCACATGTGTTTTTAGTAAACAAATTTTGGGACCTAA
TGCTTCAACTAACTCCAGTAATTCCTTGGTGGTACGAACATCCAATGAAGCACACAAGTTTGTTTGCTTT
TCGTGCATGATATTAAATAGCTTGGCAGCAACAGGACTAGGATGAGTAGCAGCACGTTCCTTATATGTAG
CTTTCGACATGATTTATCTTCGTTTCCTGCAGGTTTTTGTTCTGTGCAGTTGGGTTAAGAATACTGGGCA
ATTTCATGTTTCTTCAACACTACATATGCGTATATATACCAATCTAAGTCTGTGCTCCTTCCTTCGTTCT
TCCTTCTGTTCGGAGATTACCGAATCAAAAAAATTTCAAGGAAACCGAAATCAAAAAAAAGAATAAAAAA
AAAATGATGAATTGAAAAGGTGGTATGGTGCACTCTCAGTACAATCTGCTCTGATGCCGCATAGTTAAGC
CAGCCCCGACACCCGCCAACACCCGCTGACGCGCCCTGACGGGCTTGTCTGCTCCCGGCATCCGCTTACA
GACAAGCTGTGACCGTCTCCGGGAGCTGCATGTGTCAGAGGTTTTCACCGTCATCACCGAAACGCGCGA
Features (pLannotate 1.2.2; 25 found; start..end, strand, type, name):
     69..1411    +  rep_origin     2μ ori: yeast 2μ plasmid origin of replication
   1438..1542    +  promoter       AmpR promoter: bla
   1543..2403    +  CDS            AmpR: β-lactamase; bla; confers resistance to ampicillin, carbenicillin, and related antibiotics
   2574..3162    +  rep_origin     ori: high-copy-number ColE1/pMB1/pBR322/pUC origin of replication
   3345..3437    +  CDS            lacI (fragment): lac repressor; lacI; The lac repressor binds to the lac operator to inhibit transcription in E. coli. This inhibition can be relieved by adding lactose or isopropyl-β-D-thiogalactopyranoside (IPTG).
   3450..3471    +  protein_bind   CAP binding site: CAP binding activates transcription in the presence of cAMP. E. coli catabolite activator protein
   3486..3516    +  promoter       lac promoter: promoter for the E. coli lac operon
   3524..3540    +  protein_bind   lac operator: The lac repressor binds to the lac operator to inhibit transcription in E. coli. This inhibition can be relieved by adding lactose or isopropyl-β-D-thiogalactopyranoside (IPTG). lac repressor encoded by lacI
   3585..3603    +  promoter       T3 promoter: promoter for bacteriophage T3 RNA polymerase
   3621..3887    +  promoter       SNR52 promoter: promoter for the S. cerevisiae small nucleolar RNA gene SNR52
   3930..3986    +  misc_RNA       gRNA scaffold (fragment): guide RNA scaffold for the Streptococcus pyogenes CRISPR/Cas9 system
   3991..4010    +  terminator     SUP4 terminator: transcription terminator for the S. cerevisiae SUP4 tRNA gene
   4016..4263    +  terminator     CYC1 terminator: S. cerevisiae CYC1; transcription terminator for CYC1
   4269..4370    +  CDS            tnpA (fragment): TN5P_ECOLX - Also known as tnp. Experimental evidence at protein level: Swiss-Prot protein existence level 1. Mediates transposition of transposon Tn5 by a 'cut and paste' mechanism. First, the monomeric transposase binds the 19 bp inverted DNA repeats flanking the transposon. Then, dimerization of the DNA- bound transposase creates a synaptic DNA complex. After nicking of the first DNA strand, excision of the transposon proceeds through a series of intermediates. The transposase then mediates the insertion of the transposon at a new site by strand transfer. The activity of the wild- type tran
   4402..5196    +  CDS            NeoR/KanR: aminoglycoside phosphotransferase from Tn5; aph(3')-II (or nptII); confers resistance to neomycin, kanamycin, and G418 (Geneticin®)
   5217..5268    -  misc_feature   bom (fragment): basis of mobility region from pBR322
   5273..5291    -  misc_feature   Tn5 ME: hyperactive mosaic end for Tn5 transposase recognition (Reznikoff et al., 2004)
   5306..5324    -  promoter       T7 promoter: promoter for bacteriophage T7 RNA polymerase
   5332..5487    +  CDS            lacZα (fragment): LacZα fragment of β-galactosidase; lacZ fragment
   5491..5919    +  rep_origin     f1 ori (sequence partly withheld): f1 bacteriophage origin of replication; arrow indicates direction of (+) strand synthesis
   5947..5998    -  misc_feature   bom (fragment): basis of mobility region from pBR322
   6077..6880    -  CDS            URA3: orotidine-5'-phosphate decarboxylase, required for uracil biosynthesis; S. cerevisiae URA3; yeast auxotrophic marker, counterselectable with 5-fluoroorotic acid (5-FOA)
   6881..7096    -  promoter       URA3 promoter: S. cerevisiae URA3
   7104..7153    -  misc_feature   bom (fragment): basis of mobility region from pBR322
   7255..1       -  CDS            rop (fragment) (across the origin): Rop protein, which maintains plasmids at low copy number; rop
