[The description below was written by a language model from this plasmid's Addgene catalogue record and pLannotate feature annotations shown in this document.]
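Description:
pLK89 is a yeast–E. coli shuttle plasmid built on the pRS426 backbone and classed as a yeast expression/CRISPR vector of roughly 7.3 kb. It replicates at high copy in E. coli through a ColE1/pUC-type origin and is selected with ampicillin (AmpR under its bla promoter). In Saccharomyces cerevisiae it is maintained episomally by the 2μ origin and selected through the URA3 auxotrophic marker, which can also be counterselected with 5-FOA. An f1 origin and remnants of the lac promoter/lacZα cloning region, flanked by T3 and T7 promoters, come from the backbone.

The region between the T3 and T7 promoters holds a guide RNA expression framework. It consists of the SNR52 promoter, a partial S. pyogenes Cas9 gRNA scaffold and the SUP4 terminator, followed by a CYC1 terminator. Downstream lies the recorded insert, a 795 bp Tn5-derived NeoR/KanR coding sequence that was altered to remove an MluI site. It is accompanied by small Tn5-related fragments (a piece of tnpA and a mosaic end). The plasmid therefore also confers kanamycin resistance in bacteria.

According to the record, the plasmid serves as the source of the insert used in step 2 of "edit-directing plasmid" cloning. The layout suggests that a fragment carrying guide scaffold, terminators and KanR is transferred into intermediate constructs, where kanamycin could select for its uptake. The record does not state the fragment boundaries, the workflow details or any guide target sequence. No Cas9 gene is annotated on this plasmid.
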