Addgene plasmid #98846: pLK89 - Edit-directing plasmid cloning insert
Purpose: Contains the insert used for step 2 of edit-directed plasmid cloning
Depositing lab: Leonid Kruglyak. Depositing organization: University of California, Los Angeles (UCLA).
Backbone
  Vector backbone: pRS426
  Total vector size (bp): 7298
  Vector type: Yeast Expression, CRISPR
  Selectable markers: URA3
Growth in bacteria
  Bacterial resistance: Ampicillin, 100 μg/mL
  Growth temperature: 37°C
  Growth strain: DH5alpha
  Growth instructions: Also encodes resistance to Kanamycin
  Copy number: High Copy
Gene/Insert
  Gene/Insert name: KanR
  Insert size (bp): 795
  Mutation: Changed sequence to remove a MluI cut site
Terms and licenses: Academic/Nonprofit Terms; Industry Terms: Not Available to Industry
How to cite: pLK89 - Edit-directing plasmid cloning insert was a gift from Leonid Kruglyak (Addgene plasmid # 98846 ; http://n2t.net/addgene:98846 ; RRID:Addgene_98846)
